>Addgene plasmid #190790 | pPMQAK1-Ptrc-[E*](104)-Cas9-B0015-lacZ-PnrsB-mazF-LVA | addgene full sequence | sequence record 384200 | Addgene NGS Result
TGCCAAATATTCTGAAATGAGCTGTTGACAATTAATCATCCGGCTCGTATTGTGTGTGGAATTGTGAGCG
GATAACAATTTCATACGCTCACAATTGGTACCGGTGATACCAGCATCGTCTTGATGCCCTTGGCAGCACC
CTGCTAAGGAGGCAACAAGATGGATAAGAAATACTCAATAGGCTTAGATATCGGCACAAATAGCGTCGGA
TGGGCGGTGATCACTGATGAATATAAGGTTCCGTCTAAAAAGTTCAAGGTTCTGGGAAATACAGACCGCC
ACAGTATCAAAAAAAATCTTATAGGGGCTCTTTTATTTGACAGTGGAGAGACAGCGGAAGCGACTCGTCT
CAAACGGACAGCTCGTAGAAGGTATACACGTCGGAAGAATCGTATTTGTTATCTACAGGAGATTTTTTCA
AATGAGATGGCGAAAGTAGATGATAGTTTCTTTCATCGACTTGAAGAGTCTTTTTTGGTGGAAGAAGATA
AGAAGCATGAACGTCATCCTATTTTTGGAAATATAGTAGATGAAGTTGCTTATCATGAGAAATATCCAAC
TATCTATCATCTGCGAAAAAAATTGGTAGATTCTACTGATAAAGCGGATTTGCGCTTAATCTATTTGGCC
TTAGCGCATATGATTAAGTTTCGTGGTCATTTTTTGATTGAGGGAGATTTAAATCCTGATAATAGTGATG
TGGACAAACTATTTATCCAGTTGGTACAAACCTACAATCAATTATTTGAAGAAAACCCTATTAACGCAAG
TGGAGTAGATGCTAAAGCGATTCTTTCTGCACGATTGAGTAAATCAAGACGATTAGAAAATCTCATTGCT
CAGCTCCCCGGTGAGAAGAAAAATGGCTTATTTGGGAATCTCATTGCTTTGTCATTGGGTTTGACCCCTA
ATTTTAAATCAAATTTTGATTTGGCAGAAGATGCTAAATTACAGCTTTCAAAAGATACTTACGATGATGA
TTTAGATAATTTATTGGCGCAAATTGGAGATCAATATGCTGATTTGTTTTTGGCAGCTAAGAATTTATCA
GATGCTATTTTACTTTCAGATATCCTAAGAGTAAATACTGAAATAACTAAGGCTCCCCTATCAGCTTCAA
TGATTAAACGCTACGATGAACATCATCAAGACTTGACTCTTTTAAAAGCTTTAGTTCGACAACAACTTCC
AGAAAAGTATAAAGAAATCTTTTTTGATCAATCAAAAAACGGATATGCAGGTTATATTGATGGGGGAGCT
AGCCAAGAAGAATTTTATAAATTTATCAAACCAATTTTAGAAAAAATGGATGGTACTGAGGAATTATTGG
TGAAACTAAATCGTGAAGATTTGCTGCGCAAGCAACGGACCTTTGACAACGGCTCTATTCCCCATCAAAT
TCACTTGGGTGAGCTGCATGCTATTTTGAGAAGGCAAGAGGACTTTTATCCATTTTTAAAAGACAATCGT
GAGAAGATTGAAAAAATCTTGACTTTTCGCATTCCTTATTATGTTGGTCCATTGGCGCGTGGCAATAGTC
GTTTTGCATGGATGACTCGGAAGTCTGAAGAAACAATTACCCCATGGAATTTTGAAGAAGTTGTCGATAA
AGGTGCTTCAGCTCAATCATTTATTGAACGCATGACAAACTTTGATAAAAATCTTCCAAATGAAAAAGTA
CTACCAAAACATAGTTTGCTTTATGAGTATTTTACGGTTTATAACGAATTGACAAAGGTCAAATATGTTA
CTGAAGGAATGCGAAAACCAGCATTTCTTTCAGGTGAACAGAAGAAAGCCATTGTTGATTTACTCTTCAA
AACAAATCGAAAAGTAACCGTTAAGCAATTAAAAGAAGATTATTTCAAAAAAATAGAATGTTTTGATAGT
GTTGAAATTTCAGGAGTTGAAGATAGATTTAATGCTTCATTAGGTACCTACCATGATTTGCTAAAAATTA
TTAAAGATAAAGATTTTTTGGATAATGAAGAAAATGAAGATATCTTAGAGGATATTGTTTTAACATTGAC
CTTATTTGAAGATAGGGAGATGATTGAGGAAAGACTTAAAACATATGCTCACCTCTTTGATGATAAGGTG
ATGAAACAGCTTAAACGTCGCCGTTATACTGGTTGGGGACGTTTGTCTCGAAAATTGATTAATGGTATTA
GGGATAAGCAATCTGGCAAAACAATATTAGATTTTTTGAAATCAGATGGTTTTGCCAATCGCAATTTTAT
GCAGCTGATCCATGATGATAGTTTGACATTTAAAGAAGATATTCAAAAAGCACAAGTGTCTGGACAAGGC
GATAGTTTACATGAACATATTGCAAATTTAGCTGGTAGCCCTGCTATTAAAAAAGGTATTTTACAGACTG
TAAAAGTTGTTGATGAATTGGTCAAAGTAATGGGGCGGCATAAGCCAGAAAATATCGTTATTGAAATGGC
ACGTGAAAATCAGACAACTCAAAAGGGCCAGAAAAATTCGCGAGAGCGTATGAAACGAATCGAAGAAGGT
ATCAAAGAATTAGGAAGTCAGATTCTTAAAGAGCATCCTGTTGAAAATACTCAATTGCAAAATGAAAAGC
TCTATCTCTATTATCTCCAAAATGGAAGAGACATGTATGTGGACCAAGAATTAGATATTAATCGTTTAAG
TGATTATGATGTCGATCACATTGTTCCACAAAGTTTCCTTAAAGACGATTCAATAGACAATAAGGTCTTA
ACGCGTTCTGATAAAAATCGTGGTAAATCGGATAACGTTCCAAGTGAAGAAGTAGTCAAAAAGATGAAAA
ACTATTGGAGACAACTTCTAAACGCCAAGTTAATCACTCAACGTAAGTTTGATAATTTAACGAAAGCTGA
ACGTGGAGGTTTGAGTGAACTTGATAAAGCTGGTTTTATCAAACGCCAATTGGTTGAAACTCGCCAAATC
ACTAAGCATGTGGCACAAATTTTGGATAGTCGCATGAATACTAAATACGATGAAAATGATAAACTTATTC
GAGAGGTTAAAGTGATTACCTTAAAATCTAAATTAGTTTCTGACTTCCGAAAAGATTTCCAATTCTATAA
AGTACGTGAGATTAACAATTACCATCATGCCCATGATGCGTATCTAAATGCCGTCGTTGGAACTGCTTTG
ATTAAGAAATATCCAAAACTTGAATCGGAGTTTGTCTATGGTGATTATAAAGTTTATGATGTTCGTAAAA
TGATTGCTAAGTCTGAGCAAGAAATAGGCAAAGCAACCGCAAAATATTTCTTTTACTCTAATATCATGAA
CTTCTTCAAAACAGAAATTACACTTGCAAATGGAGAGATTCGCAAACGCCCTCTAATCGAAACTAATGGG
GAAACTGGAGAAATTGTCTGGGATAAAGGGCGAGATTTTGCCACAGTGCGCAAAGTATTGTCCATGCCCC
AAGTCAATATTGTCAAGAAAACAGAAGTACAGACAGGCGGATTCTCCAAGGAGTCAATTTTACCAAAAAG
AAATTCGGACAAGCTTATTGCTCGTAAAAAAGACTGGGATCCAAAAAAATATGGTGGTTTTGATAGTCCA
ACGGTAGCTTATTCAGTCCTAGTGGTTGCTAAGGTGGAAAAAGGGAAATCGAAGAAGTTAAAATCCGTTA
AAGAGTTACTAGGGATCACAATTATGGAAAGAAGTTCCTTTGAAAAAAATCCGATTGACTTTTTAGAAGC
TAAAGGATATAAGGAAGTTAAAAAAGACTTAATCATTAAACTACCTAAATATAGTCTTTTTGAGTTAGAA
AACGGTCGTAAACGGATGCTGGCTAGTGCCGGAGAATTACAAAAAGGAAATGAGCTGGCTCTGCCAAGCA
AATATGTGAATTTTTTATATTTAGCTAGTCATTATGAAAAGTTGAAGGGTAGTCCAGAAGATAACGAACA
AAAACAATTGTTTGTGGAGCAGCATAAGCATTATTTAGATGAGATTATTGAGCAAATCAGTGAATTTTCT
AAGCGTGTTATTTTAGCAGATGCCAATTTAGATAAAGTTCTTAGTGCATATAACAAACATAGAGACAAAC
CAATACGTGAACAAGCAGAAAATATTATTCATTTATTTACGTTGACGAATCTTGGAGCTCCCGCTGCTTT
TAAATATTTTGATACAACAATTGATCGTAAACGATATACGTCTACAAAAGAAGTTTTAGATGCCACTCTT
ATCCATCAATCCATCACTGGTCTTTATGAAACACGCATTGATTTGAGTCAGCTAGGAGGTGACTAATAAC
CAGGCATCAAATAAAACGAAAGGCTCAGTCGAAAGACTGGGCCTTTCGTTTTATCTGTTGTTTGTCGGTG
AACGCTCTCTACTAGAGTCACACTGGCTCACCTTCGGGTGGGCCTTTCTGCGTTTATATACTAGAGGTTT
GGAGACCACGTGTTCACAGCTTGTCTGTAAGCGGATGCCGGGAGCAGACAAGCCCGTCAGGGCGCGTCAG
CGGGTGTTGGCGGGTGTCGGGGCTGGCTTAACTATGCGGCATCAGAGCAGATTGTACTGAGAGTGCACCA
TATGCGGTGTGAAATACCGCACAGATGCGTAAGGAGAAAATACCGCATCAGGCGCCATTCGCCATTCAGG
CTGCGCAACTGTTGGGAAGGGCGATCGGTGCGGGCCTCTTCGCTATTACGCCAGCTGGCGAAAGGGGGAT
GTGCTGCAAGGCGATTAAGTTGGGTAACGCCAGGGTTTTCCCAGTCACGACGTTGTAAAACGACGGCCAG
TGAATTCGAGCTCGGTACCCGGGGATCCTCTAGAGTCGACCTGCAGGCATGCAAGCTTGGCGTAATCATG
GTCATAGCTGTTTCCTGTGTGAAATTGTTATCCGCTCACAATTCCACACAACATACGAGCCGGAAGCATA
AAGTGTAAAGCCTGGGGTGCCTAATGAGTGAGCTAACTCACATTAATTGCGTTGCGCTCACTGCCCGCTT
TCCAGTCGGGAAACCTGTCGTGCCAGCTGCACACGTGGTCTCGTGGCACAGTCTGATCTTAGCGGGGGAA
GGAGATTTTCACCTGAATTTCATACCCCCTTTGGCAGACTGGGAAAATCTTGGACAAATTCCCAATTTGA
GGTGGTATGGTAAGCCGATACGTACCCGATATGGGCGATCTGATTTGGGTTGATTTTGACCCGACAAAAG
GTAGCGAGCAAGCTGGACATCGTCCAGCTGTTGTCCTGAGTCCTTTCATGTACAACAACAAAACAGGTAT
GTGTCTGTGTGTTCCTTGTACAACGCAATCAAAAGGATATCCGTTCGAAGTTGTTTTATCCGGTCAGGAA
CGTGATGGCGTAGCGTTAGCTGATCAGGTAAAAAGTATCGCCTGGCGGGCAAGAGGAGCAACGAAGAAAG
GAACAGTTGCCCCAGAGGAATTACAACTCATTAAAGCCAAAATTAACGTACTGATTGGGGCTGCAAACGA
CGAAAACTACGCTTTAGTAGCTTAGGGGATCCGGCAAAAAAGGGCAAGGTGTCACCACCCTGCCCTTTTT
CTTTAAAACCGAAAAGATTACTTCGCGTTATGCAGGCTTCCTCGCTCACTGACTCGCTGCGCTCGGTCGT
TCGGCTGCGGCGAGCGGTATCAGCTCACTCAAAGGCGGTAATCAATTGAGTTCTTTTACCCTCAGCCGAA
ATGCCTGCCGTTGCTAGACATTGCCAGCCAGTGCCCGTCACTCCCGTACTAACTGTCACGAACCCCTGCA
ATAACTGTCACGCCCCCCTGCAATAACTGTCACGAACCCCTGCAATAACTGTCACGCCCCCAAACCTGCA
AACCCAGCAGGGGCGGGGGCTGGCGGGGTGTTGGAAAAATCCATCCATGATTATCTAAGAATAATCCACT
AGGCGCGGTTATCAGCGCCCTTGTGGGGCGCTGCTGCCCTTGCCCAATATGCCCGGCCAGAGGCCGGATA
GCTGGTCTATTCGCTGCGCTAGGCTACACACCGCCCCACCGCTGCGCGGCAGGGGGAAAGGCGGGCAAAG
CCCGCTAAACCCCACACCAAACCCCGCAGAAATACGCTGGAGCGCTTTTAGCCGCTTTAGCGGCCTTTCC
CCCTACCCGAAGGGTGGGGGCGCGTGTGCAGCCCCGCAGGGCCTGTCTCGGTCGATCATTCAGCCCGGCT
CATCCTTCTGGCGTGGCGGCAGACCGAACAAGGCGCGGTCGTGGTCGCGTTCAAGGTACGCATCCATTGC
CGCCATGAGCCGATCCTCCGGCCACTCGCTGCTGTTCACCTTGGCCAAAATCATGGCCCCCACCAGCACC
TTGCGCCTTGTTTCGTTCTTGCGCTCTTGCTGCTGTTCCCTTGCCCGCACCCGCTGAATTTCGGCATTGA
TTCGCGCTCGTTGTTCTTCGAGCTTGGCCAGCCGATCCGCCGCCTTGTTGCTCCCCTTAACCATCTTGAC
ACCCCATTGTTAATGTGCTGTCTCGTAGGCTATCATGGAGGCACAGCGGCGGCAATCCCGACCCTACTTT
GTAGGGGAGGGCGCACTTACCGGTTTCTCTTCGAGAAACTGGCCTAACGGCCACCCTTCGGGCGGTGCGC
TCTCCGAGGGCCATTGCATGGAGCCGAAAAGCAAAAGCAACAGCGAGGCAGCATGGCGATTTATCACCTT
ACGGCGAAAACCGGCAGCAGGTCGGGCGGCCAATCGGCCAGGGCCAAGGCCGACTACATCCAGCGCGAAG
GCAAGTATGCCCGCGACATGGATGAAGTCTTGCACGCCGAATCCGGGCACATGCCGGAGTTCGTCGAGCG
GCCCGCCGACTACTGGGATGCTGCCGACCTGTATGAACGCGCCAATGGGCGGCTGTTCAAGGAGGTCGAA
TTTGCCCTGCCGGTCGAGCTGACCCTCGACCAGCAGAAGGCGCTGGCGTCCGAGTTCGCCCAGCACCTGA
CCGGTGCCGAGCGCCTGCCGTATACGCTGGCCATCCATGCCGGTGGCGGCGAGAACCCGCACTGCCACCT
GATGATCTCCGAGCGGATCAATGACGGCATCGAGCGGCCCGCCGCTCAGTGGTTCAAGCGGTACAACGGC
AAGACCCCGGAGAAGGGCGGGGCACAGAAGAACGAAGCGCTCAAGCCCAAGGCATGGCTTGAGCAGACCC
GCGAGGCATGGGCCGACCATGCCAACCGGGCATTAGAGCGGGCTGGCCACGACGCCCGCATTGACCACAG
AACACTTGAGGCGCAGGGCATCGAGCGCCTGCCCGGTGTTCACCTGGGGCCGAACGTGGTGGAGATGGAA
GGCCGGGGCATCCGCACCGACCGGGCAGACGTGGCCCTGAACATCGACACCGCCAACGCCCAGATCATCG
ACTTACAGGAATACCGGGAGGCAATAGACCATGAACGCAATCGACAGAGTGAAGAAATCCAGAGGCATCA
ACGAGTTAGCGGAGCAGATCGAACCGCTGGCCCAGAGCATGGCGACACTGGCCGACGAAGCCCGGCAGGT
CATGAGCCAGACCCAGCAGGCCAGCGAGGCGCAGGCGGCGGAGTGGCTGAAAGCCCAGCGCCAGACAGGG
GCGGCATGGGTGGAGCTGGCCAAAGAGTTGCGGGAGGTAGCCGCCGAGGTGAGCAGCGCCGCGCAGAGCG
CCCGGAGCGCGTCGCGGGGGTGGCACTGGAAGCTATGGCTAACCGTGATGCTGGCTTCCATGATGCCTAC
GGTGGTGCTGCTGATCGCATCGTTGCTCTTGCTCGACCTGACGCCACTGACAACCGAGGACGGCTCGATC
TGGCTGCGCTTGGTGGCCCGATGAAGAACGACAGGACTTTGCAGGCCATAGGCCGACAGCTCAAGGCCAT
GGGCTGTGAGCGCTTCGATATCGGCGTCAGGGACGCCACCACCGGCCAGATGATGAACCGGGAATGGTCA
GCCGCCGAAGTGCTCCAGAACACGCCATGGCTCAAGCGGATGAATGCCCAGGGCAATGACGTGTATATCA
GGCCCGCCGAGCAGGAGCGGCATGGTCTGGTGCTGGTGGACGACCTCAGCGAGTTTGACCTGGATGACAT
GAAAGCCGAGGGCCGGGAGCCTGCCCTGGTAGTGGAAACCAGCCCGAAGAACTATCAGGCATGGGTCAAG
GTGGCCGACGCCGCAGGCGGTGAACTTCGGGGGCAGATTGCCCGGACGCTGGCCAGCGAGTACGACGCCG
ACCCGGCCAGCGCCGACAGCCGCCACTATGGCCGCTTGGCGGGCTTCACCAACCGCAAGGACAAGCACAC
CACCCGCGCCGGTTATCAGCCGTGGGTGCTGCTGCGTGAATCCAAGGGCAAGACCGCCACCGCTGGCCCG
GCGCTGGTGCAGCAGGCTGGCCAGCAGATCGAGCAGGCCCAGCGGCAGCAGGAGAAGGCCCGCAGGCTGG
CCAGCCTCGAACTGCCCGAGCGGCAGCTTAGCCGCCACCGGCGCACGGCGCTGGACGAGTACCGCAGCGA
GATGGCCGGGCTGGTCAAGCGCTTCGGTGATGACCTCAGCAAGTGCGACTTTATCGCCGCGCAGAAGCTG
GCCAGCCGGGGCCGCAGTGCCGAGGAAATCGGCAAGGCCATGGCCGAGGCCAGCCCAGCGCTGGCAGAGC
GCAAGCCCGGCCACGAAGCGGATTACATCGAGCGCACCGTCAGCAAGGTCATGGGTCTGCCCAGCGTCCA
GCTTGCGCGGGCCGAGCTGGCACGGGCACCGGCACCCCGCCAGCGAGGCATGGACAGGGGCGGGCCAGAT
TTCAGCATGTAGTGCTTGCGTTGGTACTCACGCCTGTTATACTATGAGTACTCACGCACAGAAGGGGGTT
TTATGGAATACGAAAAAAGCGCTTCAGGGTCGGTCTACCTGATCAAAAGTGACAAGGGCTATTGGTTGCC
CGGTGGCTTTGGTTATACGTCAAACAAGGCCGAGGCTGGCCGCTTTTCAGTCGCTGATATGGCCAGCCTT
AACCTTGACGGCTGCACCTTGTCCTTGTTCCGCGAACACAAGCCTTTCGGCCCCGGCAAGTTTCTCGGTG
ACTGATATGAAAGACCAAAAGGACAAGCAGACCGGCGACCTGCTGGCCAGCCCTGACGCTGTACGCCAAG
CGCGATATGCCGAGCGCATGAAGGCCAAAGGGATGCGTCAGCGCAAGTTCTGGCTGACCGACGACGAATA
CGAGGCGCTGCGCGAGTGCCTGGAAGAACTCAGAGCGGCGCAGGGCGGGGGTAGTGACCCCGCCAGCGCC
TAACCACCAACTGCCTGCAAAGGAGGCAATCAATGGCTACCCATAAGCCTATCAATATTCTGGAGGCGTT
CGCAGCAGCGCCGCCACCGCTGGACTACGTTTTGCCCAACATGGTGGCCGGTACGGTCGGGGCGCTGGTG
TCGCCCGGTGGTGCCGGTAAATCCATGCTGGCCCTGCAACTGGCCGCACAGATTGCAGGCGGGCCGGATC
TGCTGGAGGTGGGCGAACTGCCCACCGGCCCGGTGATCTACCTGCCCGCCGAAGATCCGCCCACCGCCAT
TCATCACCGCCTGCACGCCCTTGGGGCGCACCTCAGCGCCGAGGAACGGCAAGCCGTGGCTGACGGCCTG
CTGATCCAGCCGCTGATCGGCAGCCTGCCCAACATCATGGCCCCGGAGTGGTTCGACGGCCTCAAGCGCG
CCGCCGAGGGCCGCCGCCTGATGGTGCTGGACACGCTGCGCCGGTTCCACATCGAGGAAGAAAACGCCAG
CGGCCCCATGGCCCAGGTCATCGGTCGCATGGAGGCCATCGCCGCCGATACCGGGTGCTCTATCGTGTTC
CTGCACCATGCCAGCAAGGGCGCGGCCATGATGGGCGCAGGCGACCAGCAGCAGGCCAGCCGGGGCAGCT
CGGTACTGGTCGATAACATCCGCTGGCAGTCCTACCTGTCGAGCATGACCAGCGCCGAGGCCGAGGAATG
GGGTGTGGACGACGACCAGCGCCGGTTCTTCGTCCGCTTCGGTGTGAGCAAGGCCAACTATGGCGCACCG
TTCGCTGATCGGTGGTTCAGGCGGCATGACGGCGGGGTGCTCAAGCCCGCCGTGCTGGAGAGGCAGCGCA
AGAGCAAGGGGGTGCCCCGTGGTGAAGCCTAAGAACAAGCACAGCCTCAGCCACGTCCGGCACGACCCGG
CGCACTGTCTGGCCCCCGGCCTGTTCCGTGCCCTCAAGCGGGGCGAGCGCAAGCGCAGCAAGCTGGACGT
GACGTATGACTACGGCGACGGCAAGCGGATCGAGTTCAGCGGCCCGGAGCCGCTGGGCGCTGATGATCTG
CGCATCCTGCAAGGGCTGGTGGCCATGGCTGGGCCTAATGGCCTAGTGCTTGGCCCGGAACCCAAGACCG
AAGGCGGACGGCAGCTCCGGCTGTTCCTGGAACCCAAGTGGGAGGCCGTCACCGCTGATGCCATGGTGGT
CAAAGGTAGCTATCGGGCGCTGGCAAAGGAAATCGGGGCAGAGGTCGATAGTGGTGGGGCGCTCAAGCAC
ATACAGGACTGCATCGAGCGCCTTTGGAAGGTATCCATCATCGCCCAGAATGGCCGCAAGCGGCAGGGGT
TTCGGCTGCTGTCGGAGTACGCCAGCGACGAGGCGGACGGGCGCCTGTACGTGGCCCTGAACCCCTTGAT
CGCGCAGGCCGTCATGGGTGGCGGCCAGCATGTGCGCATCAGCATGGACGAGGTGCGGGCGCTGGACAGC
GAAACCGCCCGCCTGCTGCACCAGCGGCTGTGTGGCTGGATCGACCCCGGCAAAACCGGCAAGGCTTCCA
TAGATACCTTGTGCGGCTATGTCTGGCCGTCAGAGGCCAGTGGTTCGACCATGCGCAAGCGCCGCCAGCG
GGTGCGCGAGGCGTTGCCGGAGCTGGTCGCGCTGGGCTGGACGGTAACCGAGTTCGCGGCGGGCAAGTAC
GACATCACCCGGCCCAAGGCGGCAGGCTGACCCCCCCCACTCTATTGTAAACAAGACATTTTTATCTTTT
ATATTCAATGGCTTATTTTCCTGCTAATTGGTAATACCATGGTACCGCTCTGCCAGTGTTACAACCAATT
AACCAATTCTGATTAGAAAAACTCATCGAGCATCAAATGAAACTGCAATTTATTCATATCAGGATTATCA
ATACCATATTTTTGAAAAAGCCGTTTCTGTAATGAAGGAGAAAACTCACCGAGGCAGTTCCATAGGATGG
CAAGATCCTGGTATCGGTCTGCGATTCCGACTCGTCCAACATCAATACAACCTATTAATTTCCCCTCGTC
AAAAATAAGGTTATCAAGTGAGAAATCACCATGAGTGACGACTGAATCCGGTGAGAATGGCAAAAGCTTA
TGCATTTCTTTCCAGACTTGTTCAACAGGCCAGCCATTACGCTCGTCATCAAAATCACTCGCATCAACCA
AACCGTTATTCATTCGTGATTGCGCCTGAGCGAGACGAAATACGCGATCGCTGTTAAAAGGACAATTACA
AACAGGAATCGAATGCAACCGGCGCAGGAACACTGCCAGCGCATCAACAATATTTTCACCTGAATCAGGA
TATTCTTCTAATACCTGGAATGCTGTTTTCCCGGGGATCGCAGTGGTGAGTAACCATGCATCATCAGGAG
TACGGATAAAATGCTTGATGGTCGGAAGAGGCATAAATTCCGTCAGCCAGTTTAGTCTGACCATCTCATC
TGTAACATCATTGGCAACGCTACCTTTGCCATGTTTCAGAAACAACTCTGGCGCATCGGGCTTCCCATAC
AATCGATAGATTGTCGCACCTGATTGCCCGACATTATCGCGAGCCCATTTATACCCATATAAATCAGCAT
CCATGTTGGAATTTAATCGCGGCCTGGAGCAAGACGTTTCCCGTTGAATATGGCTCATAACACCCCTTGT
ATTACTGTTTATGTAAGCAGACAGTTTTATTGTTCATGATGATATATTTTTATCTTGTGCAATGTAACAT
CAGAGATTTTGAGACACAACGTGGCTTTGTTGAATAAATCGAACTTTTGCTGAGTTGAAGGATCAGCTCG
AGTTACCAATGCTTAATCAGTGAGGCACCTATCTCAGCGATCTGTCTATTTCGTTCATCCATAGTTGCCT
GACTCCCCGTCGTGTAGATAACTACGATACGGGAGGGCTTACCATCTGGCCCCAGTGCTGCAATGATACC
GCGAGATCCACGCTCACCGGCTCCAGATTTATCAGCAATAAACCAGCCAGCCGGAAGGGCCGAGCGCAGA
AGTGGTCCTGCAACTTTATCCGCCTCCATCCAGTCTATTAATTGTTGCCGGGAAGCTAGAGTAAGTAGTT
CGCCAGTTAATAGTTTGCGCAACGTTGTTGCCATTGCTACAGGCATCGTGGTGTCACGCTCGTCGTTTGG
TATGGCTTCATTCAGCTCCGGTTCCCAACGATCAAGGCGAGTTACATGATCCCCCATGTTGTGCAAAAAA
GCGGTTAGCTCCTTCGGTCCTCCGATCGTTGTCAGAAGTAAGTTGGCCGCAGTGTTATCACTCATGGTTA
TGGCAGCACTGCATAATTCTCTTACTGTCATGCCATCCGTAAGATGCTTTTCTGTGACTGGTGAGTACTC
AACCAAGTCATTCTGAGAATAGTGTATGCGGCGACCGAGTTGCTCTTGCCCGGCGTCAATACGGGATAAT
ACCGCGCCACATAGCAGAACTTTAAAAGTGCTCATCATTGGAAAACGTTCTTCGGGGCGAAAACTCTCAA
GGATCTTACCGCTGTTGAGATCCAGTTCGATGTAACCCACTCGTGCACCCAACTGATCTTCAGCATCTTT
TACTTTCACCAGCGTTTCTGGGTGAGCAAAAACAGGAAGGCAAAATGCCGCAAAAAAGGGAATAAGGGCG
ACACGGAAATGTTGAATACTCATACTCTTCCTTTTTCAATATTATTGAAGCATTTATCAGGGTTATTGTC
TCATGAGCGGATACATATTTGAATGTATTTAGAAAAATAAACAAATAGGGGTTCCGCGCACATTTCCCCG
AAAAGTGCCACCTGACGTCTAAGAAACCATTATTATCATGACATTAACCTATAAAAATAGGCGTATCACG
AGGCAGAATTTCAGATAAAAAAAATCCTTAGCTTTCGCTAAGGATGATTTCTG
Features (pLannotate 1.2.2; 27 found; start..end, strand, type, name):
     25..50      +  promoter       trc promoter (fragment): strong E. coli promoter; hybrid between the trp and lac UV5 promoters
     58..80      +  protein_bind   lac operator (fragment): The lac repressor binds to the lac operator to inhibit transcription in E. coli. This inhibition can be relieved by adding lactose or isopropyl-β-D-thiogalactopyranoside (IPTG). lac repressor encoded by lacI
    160..4263    +  CDS            cas9: CAS9_STRP1 - Also known as csn1 From Streptococcus pyogenes serotype M1.
   4278..4349    +  terminator     rrnB T1 terminator: transcription terminator T1 from the E. coli rrnB gene
   4365..4392    +  terminator     T7Te terminator: phage T7 early transcription terminator
   4503..4602    +  misc_feature   bom (fragment): basis of mobility region from pBR322
   4608..4765    -  CDS            lacZα (fragment): LacZα fragment of β-galactosidase; lacZ fragment
   4762..4818    +  misc_feature   MCS: pUC18/19 multiple cloning site
   4853..4875    -  protein_bind   lac operator (fragment): The lac repressor binds to the lac operator to inhibit transcription in E. coli. This inhibition can be relieved by adding lactose or isopropyl-β-D-thiogalactopyranoside (IPTG). lac repressor encoded by lacI
   4879..4909    -  promoter       lac promoter: promoter for the E. coli lac operon
   4924..4945    -  protein_bind   CAP binding site: CAP binding activates transcription in the presence of cAMP. E. coli catabolite activator protein
   4958..5001    -  CDS            lacI (fragment): lac repressor; lacI; The lac repressor binds to the lac operator to inhibit transcription in E. coli. This inhibition can be relieved by adding lactose or isopropyl-β-D-thiogalactopyranoside (IPTG).
   5117..5449    +  CDS            mazF: MAZF_ECOLI - Also known as chpA, chpAK. Experimental evidence at protein level: Swiss-Prot protein existence level 1. The physiological role of this TA system is debated. Programmed cell death (PCD) occurs when cells are at high density and depends on the presence of MazE-MazF and a quorum sensing pentapeptide, the extracellular death factor (EDF) with sequence Asn-Asn-Trp-Asn-Asn (NNWNN), probably produced from the zwf gene product glucose-6- phosphate 1-dehydrogenase (PubMed:17962566, PubMed:18310334). Cell death governed by the MazE-MazF and DinJ-YafQ TA systems seems to play a role in biof
   5450..5482    +  CDS            ssrA tag (LVA): C-terminal peptide that mediates degradation in bacteria through the ClpXP and ClpAP proteases (McGinness et al., 2006) mutant LVA variant that confers accelerated degradation under some conditions (Andersen et al., 1998)
   5490..5547    +  terminator     his operon terminator: This putative transcriptin terminator from the E. coli his operon has a 2-bp deletion introduced during synthesis. Its efficiency has not been determined.
   5729..6123    -  rep_origin     RSF1010 oriV: replication origin of the broad-host-range plasmid RSF1010; requires the RSF1010 RepA/B/C proteins for replication (Scholz et al., 1989)
   6153..6434    -  CDS            mobC: MOBC_ECOLX - Protein predicted: Swiss-Prot protein existence level 4. This protein is essential to promote the specific transfer of the plasmid in the presence of conjugative plasmids. From Escherichia coli.
   6465..6552    +  oriT           RSF1010 oriT: origin of transfer of the broad-host-range plasmid RSF1010 (Scholz et al., 1989)
   7381..7791    +  CDS            mobB: MOBB2_ECOLX - Protein predicted: Swiss-Prot protein existence level 4. This protein is essential to promote the specific transfer of the plasmid in the presence of conjugative plasmids. From Escherichia coli.
   7791..8762    +  CDS            RSF1010 RepB: replication protein B of the broad-host-range plasmid RSF1010 (Scholz et al., 1989); repB
   9205..9279    +  ncRNA          Plasmid R1162: Accession: RF00043 - R1162-like plasmid antisense RNA
   9273..10109   +  CDS            repA: REPJ_ECOLX - Experimental evidence at protein level: Swiss-Prot protein existence level 1. This protein is involved in regulating the plasmid copy- number. Increasing the level of this protein results in a higher plasmid copy-number. From Escherichia coli.
  10099..10950   +  CDS            RSF1010 RepC (fragment): replication protein C of the broad-host-range plasmid RSF1010 (Scholz et al., 1989); repC
  11073..11888   -  CDS            KanR: aminoglycoside phosphotransferase; aph(3')-Ia; confers resistance to kanamycin in bacteria or G418 (Geneticin®) in eukaryotes
  12043..12903   -  CDS            AmpR: β-lactamase; bla; confers resistance to ampicillin, carbenicillin, and related antibiotics
  12904..13008   -  promoter       AmpR promoter: bla
  13098..13141   -  terminator     bacterial terminator: putative bacterial transcription terminator
