[The description below was written by a language model from this plasmid's Addgene catalogue record and pLannotate feature annotations shown in this document.]
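Description:
pPMQAK1-Ptrc-[E*](104)-Cas9-B0015-lacZ-PnrsB-mazF-LVA is a roughly 13.1 kb, low-copy, broad-host-range bacterial plasmid built on pPMQAK1 for inducible CRISPR/Cas9 genome editing; the associated publication applies it to the cyanobacterium Synechocystis sp. PCC 6803. The backbone carries the RSF1010 replicon (oriV with repA, repB and repC), which replicates in many Gram-negative hosts, together with oriT and mob genes that allow conjugative mobilisation from E. coli when a helper conjugative plasmid is present. Selection is by kanamycin and ampicillin resistance. A BsaI site within AmpR was removed by a silent mutation so that BsaI can be used for cloning.

The main payload is Streptococcus pyogenes Cas9, with internal BpiI sites silently removed. It is expressed from a trc promoter with a lac operator, coupled to the [E*](104) element that the record describes as making Cas9 expression theophylline-inducible. This keeps the nuclease off until editing is wanted. The gene is followed by the B0015 double terminator (rrnB T1 plus T7Te). Downstream lies a lacZα cassette with its lac promoter. Going by the construct name and stated purpose, it appears to be the placeholder bounded by the two BsaI sites, where sgRNA and donor DNA are inserted together, presumably with blue/white screening, although the record does not spell this out.

The third module is a curing system. The E. coli toxin MazF, fused at its C terminus to an LVA-variant ssrA degradation tag that limits accumulation from leaky expression, is placed under the nickel-inducible PnrsB promoter and followed by a his operon terminator. Adding nickel induces the toxin and so counter-selects cells that still carry the plasmid, which lets edited strains that have lost it be recovered.
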