Addgene plasmid #190790: pPMQAK1-Ptrc-[E*](104)-Cas9-B0015-lacZ-PnrsB-mazF-LVA
Purpose: [E*](104) construct. Theophylline inducible Cas9 (S. pyogenes) expression. Two BsaI-sites allow for simultaneous insertion of sgRNA and donor DNA. Includes a nickel-inducible curing system.
Depositing lab: Paul Hudson. Depositing organization: Kungliga Tekniska hogskolan, KTH. Publication: Inducible CRISPR/Cas9 Allows for Multiplexed and Rapidly Segregated Single-Target Genome Editing in Synechocystis Sp. PCC 6803. Cengic I, Canadas IC, Minton NP, Hudson EP. ACS Synth Biol. 2022 Aug 15. doi: 10.1021/acssynbio.2c00375. PubMed 35969224.
Backbone
  Vector backbone: pPMQAK1
  Backbone size w/o insert (bp): 7662
  Total vector size (bp): 13148
  Modifications to backbone: A silent mutation of a BsaI-site found in the AmpR gene.
  Vector type: Bacterial Expression, CRISPR, Synthetic Biology
Growth in bacteria
  Bacterial resistance: Ampicillin and Kanamycin, 100 & 50 μg/mL
  Growth temperature: 37°C
  Growth strain: DH5alpha
  Copy number: Low Copy
Gene/Insert 1
  Gene/Insert name: Cas9
  Species: S. pyogenes
  Insert size (bp): 4107
  Mutation: silent mutations of BpiI-sites in original Cas9 gene
  Promoter: Ptrc-[E*](104)
  Cloning method: Restriction Enzyme; 5′ cloning site BpiI (destroyed during cloning); 3′ cloning site BpiI (destroyed during cloning)
  Sequencing primers: 5′ -; 3′ -
Gene/Insert 2
  Gene/Insert name: mazF-LVA
  Species: E. coli
  Insert size (bp): 369
  Promoter: PnrsB
  Tag / fusion protein: LVA (C terminal on insert)
  Cloning method: Restriction Enzyme; 5′ cloning site BpiI (destroyed during cloning); 3′ cloning site BpiI (destroyed during cloning)
  Sequencing primers: 5′ -; 3′ -
Terms and licenses: Academic/Nonprofit Terms; Industry Terms: Not Available to Industry
How to cite: pPMQAK1-Ptrc-[E*](104)-Cas9-B0015-lacZ-PnrsB-mazF-LVA was a gift from Paul Hudson (Addgene plasmid # 190790 ; http://n2t.net/addgene:190790 ; RRID:Addgene_190790)
